>Addgene plasmid #235612 | pCAGEN_N65_eMagBF_V5_NES | addgene full sequence | sequence record 467506 | Addgene NGS Result
GGTCGACATTGATTATTGACTAGTTATTAATAGTAATCAATTACGGGGTCATTAGTTCATAGCCCATATA
TGGAGTTCCGCGTTACATAACTTACGGTAAATGGCCCGCCTGGCTGACCGCCCAACGACCCCCGCCCATT
GACGTCAATAATGACGTATGTTCCCATAGTAACGCCAATAGGGACTTTCCATTGACGTCAATGGGTGGAG
TATTTACGGTAAACTGCCCACTTGGCAGTACATCAAGTGTATCATATGCCAAGTACGCCCCCTATTGACG
TCAATGACGGTAAATGGCCCGCCTGGCATTATGCCCAGTACATGACCTTATGGGACTTTCCTACTTGGCA
GTACATCTACGTATTAGTCATCGCTATTACCATGGTCGAGGTGAGCCCCACGTTCTGCTTCACTCTCCCC
ATCTCCCCCCCCTCCCCACCCCCAATTTTGTATTTATTTATTTTTTAATTATTTTGTGCAGCGATGGGGG
CGGGGGGGGGGGGGGSGCGCGCCAGGCGGGGCGGGGCGGGGCGAGGGGCGGGGCGGGGCGAGGCGGAGAG
GTGCGGCGGCAGCCAATCAGAGCGGCGCGCTCCGAAAGTTTCCTTTTATGGCGAGGCGGCGGCGGCGGCG
GCCCTATAAAAAGCGAAGCGCGCGGCGGGCGGGAGTCGCTGCGCGCTGCCTTCGCCCCGTGCCCCGCTCC
GCCGCCGCCTCGCGCCGCCCGCCCCGGCTCTGACTGACCGCGTTACTCCCACAGGTGAGCGGGCGGGACG
GCCCTTCTCCTCCGGGCTGTAATTAGCGCTTGGTTTAATGACGGCTTGTTTCTTTTCTGTGGCTGCGTGA
AAGCCTTGAGGGGCTCCGGGAGGGCCCTTTGTGCGGGGGGAGCGGCTCGGGGGGTGCGTGCGTGTGTGTG
TGCGTGGGGAGCGCCGCGTGCGGCTCCGCGCTGCCCGGCGGCTGTGAGCGCTGCGGGCGCGGCGCGGGGC
TTTGTGCGCTCCGCAGTGTGCGCGAGGGGAGCGCGGCCGGGGGCGGTGCCCCGCGGTGCGGGGGGGGCTG
CGAGGGGAACAAAGGCTGCGTGCGGGGTGTGTGCGTGGGGGGGTGAGCAGGGGGTGTGGGCGCGTCGGTC
GGGCTGCAACCCCCCCTGCACCCCCCTCCCCGAGTTGCTGAGCACGGCCCGGCTTCGGGTGCGGGGCTCC
GTACGGGGCGTGGCGCGGGGCTCGCCGTGCCGGGCGGGGGGTGGCGGCAGGTGGGGGTGCCGGGCGGGGC
GGGGCCGCCTCGGGCCGGGGAGGGCTCGGGGGAGGGGCGCGGCGGCCCCCGGAGCGCCGGCGGCTGTCGA
GGCGCGGCGAGCCGCAGCCATTGCCTTTTATGGTAATCGTGCGAGAGGGCGCAGGGACTTCCTTTGTCCC
AAATCTGTGCGGAGCCGAAATCTGGGAGGCGCCGCCGCACCCCCTCTAGCGGGCGCGGGGCGAAGCGGTG
CGGCGCCGGCAGGAAGGAAATGGGCGGGGAGGGCCTTCGTGCGTCGCCGCGCCGCCGTCCCCTTCTCCCT
CTCCAGCCTCGGGGCTGTCCGCGGGGGGACGGCTGCCTTCGGGGGGGACGGGGCAGGGCGGGGTTCGGCT
TCTGGCGTGTGACCGGCGGCTCTAGAGCCTCTGCTAACCATGTTCATGCCTTCTTCTTTTTCCTACAGCT
CCTGGGCAACGTGCTGGTTATTGTGCTGTCTCATCATTTTGGCAAAGAATTCCTCGAATGAAGGACAACA
CTGTTCCGCTTAAGCTGATAGCCCTCCTGGCCAATGGAGAGTTCCACAGCGGTGAGCAGCTCGGTGAGAC
TCTCGGGATGTCTCGCGCCGCTATTAACAAGCACATTCAGACGTTGCGCGATTGGGGAGTCGACGTGTTC
ACAGTACCTGGCAAAGGGTACTCACTCCCTGAGCCTATCCAGGGCAGTGGATCCGGCGGCAGTGGATCCG
GCGGACATACCCTCTACGCGCCGGGGGGTTATGACATCATGGGTTACCTCAGACAGATCAGAAACCGGCC
GAACCCACAAGTGGAGCTGGGACCCGTCGACCTCTCCTGCGCCCTCGTGCTGTGTGACCTTAAGCAGAAG
GACACCCCTGTGGTGTACGCCTCCGAAGCATTCCTGGAGATGACCGGGTACAACAGACACGAAGTGCTGG
GACGGAACTGCCGCTTCCTGCAATCCCCGGATGGAATGGTGAAGCCTAAGTCAACCCGCAAATACGTGGA
CTCCAACACTATCTTCACCATGAAGAAGGCCATTGACCGCAATGCTGAGGTGCAAGTGGAAGTGGTGAAC
TTCAAGAAGAACGGACAGCGCTTCGTCAACTTCCTGACTATGATTCCCGTGCGGGACGAAACCGGCGAAT
ACCGGTACAGCATCGGGTTTCAGTGCGAGACTGAGGGATCCTCTGGTAAGCCTATCCCTAACCCTCTCCT
CGGTCTCGATTCTACGGGCAGTAGCCTGCAGAAGAAGCTGGAGGAGCTGGAACTGTGATCGAGGATATCG
CGGCCGCACTCCTCAGGTGCAGGCTGCCTATCAGAAGGTGGTGGCTGGTGTGGCCAATGCCCTGGCTCAC
AAATACCACTGAGATCTTTTTCCCTCTGCCAAAAATTATGGGGACATCATGAAGCCCCTTGAGCATCTGA
CTTCTGGCTAATAAAGGAAATTTATTTTCATTGCAATAGTGTGTTGGAATTTTTTGTGTCTCTCACTCGG
AAGGACATATGGGAGGGCAAATCATTTAAAACATCAGAATGAGTATTTGGTTTAGAGTTTGGCAACATAT
GCCCATATGCTGGCTGCCATGAACAAAGGTTGGCTATAAAGAGGTCATCAGTATATGAAACAGCCCCCTG
CTGTCCATTCCTTATTCCATAGAAAAGCCTTGACTTGAGGTTAGATTTTTTTTATATTTTGTTTTGTGTT
ATTTTTTTCTTTAACATCCCTAAAATTTTCCTTACATGTTTTACTAGCCAGATTTTTCCTCCTCTCCTGA
CTACTCCCAGTCATAGCTGTCCCTCTTCTCTTATGGAGATCCCTCGACCTGCAGCCCAAGCTTGGCGTAA
TCATGGTCATAGCTGTTTCCTGTGTGAAATTGTTATCCGCTCACAATTCCACACAACATACGAGCCGGAA
GCATAAAGTGTAAAGCCTGGGGTGCCTAATGAGTGAGCTAACTCACATTAATTGCGTTGCGCTCACTGCC
CGCTTTCCAGTCGGGAAACCTGTCGTGCCAGCGGATCCGCATCTCAATTAGTCAGCAACCATAGTCCCGC
CCCTAACTCCGCCCATCCCGCCCCTAACTCCGCCCAGTTCCGCCCATTCTCCGCCCCATGGCTGACTAAT
TTTTTTTATTTATGCAGAGGCCGAGGCCGCCTCGGCCTCTGAGCTATTCCAGAAGTAGTGAGGAGGCTTT
TTTGGAGGCCTAGGCTTTTGCAAAAAGCTAACTTGTTTATTGCAGCTTATAATGGTTACAAATAAAGCAA
TAGCATCACAAATTTCACAAATAAAGCATTTTTTTCACTGCATTCTAGTTGTGGTTTGTCCAAACTCATC
AATGTATCTTATCATGTCTGGATCCGCTGCATTAATGAATCGGCCAACGCGCGGGGAGAGGCGGTTTGCG
TATTGGGCGCTCTTCCGCTTCCTCGCTCACTGACTCGCTGCGCTCGGTCGTTCGGCTGCGGCGAGCGGTA
TCAGCTCACTCAAAGGCGGTAATACGGTTATCCACAGAATCAGGGGATAACGCAGGAAAGAACATGTGAG
CAAAAGGCCAGCAAAAGGCCAGGAACCGTAAAAAGGCCGCGTTGCTGGCGTTTTTCCATAGGCTCCGCCC
CCCTGACGAGCATCACAAAAATCGACGCTCAAGTCAGAGGTGGCGAAACCCGACAGGACTATAAAGATAC
CAGGCGTTTCCCCCTGGAAGCTCCCTCGTGCGCTCTCCTGTTCCGACCCTGCCGCTTACCGGATACCTGT
CCGCCTTTCTCCCTTCGGGAAGCGTGGCGCTTTCTCATAGCTCACGCTGTAGGTATCTCAGTTCGGTGTA
GGTCGTTCGCTCCAAGCTGGGCTGTGTGCACGAACCCCCCGTTCAGCCCGACCGCTGCGCCTTATCCGGT
AACTATCGTCTTGAGTCCAACCCGGTAAGACACGACTTATCGCCACTGGCAGCAGCCACTGGTAACAGGA
TTAGCAGAGCGAGGTATGTAGGCGGTGCTACAGAGTTCTTGAAGTGGTGGCCTAACTACGGCTACACTAG
AAGAACAGTATTTGGTATCTGCGCTCTGCTGAAGCCAGTTACCTTCGGAAAAAGAGTTGGTAGCTCTTGA
TCCGGCAAACAAACCACCGCTGGTAGCGGTGGTTTTTTTGTTTGCAAGCAGCAGATTACGCGCAGAAAAA
AAGGATCTCAAGAAGATCCTTTGATCTTTTCTACGGGGTCTGACGCTCAGTGGAACGAAAACTCACGTTA
AGGGATTTTGGTCATGAGATTATCAAAAAGGATCTTCACCTAGATCCTTTTAAATTAAAAATGAAGTTTT
AAATCAATCTAAAGTATATATGAGTAAACTTGGTCTGACAGTTACCAATGCTTAATCAGTGAGGCACCTA
TCTCAGCGATCTGTCTATTTCGTTCATCCATAGTTGCCTGACTCCCCGTCGTGTAGATAACTACGATACG
GGAGGGCTTACCATCTGGCCCCAGTGCTGCAATGATACCGCGAGACCCACGCTCACCGGCTCCAGATTTA
TCAGCAATAAACCAGCCAGCCGGAAGGGCCGAGCGCAGAAGTGGTCCTGCAACTTTATCCGCCTCCATCC
AGTCTATTAATTGTTGCCGGGAAGCTAGAGTAAGTAGTTCGCCAGTTAATAGTTTGCGCAACGTTGTTGC
CATTGCTACAGGCATCGTGGTGTCACGCTCGTCGTTTGGTATGGCTTCATTCAGCTCCGGTTCCCAACGA
TCAAGGCGAGTTACATGATCCCCCATGTTGTGCAAAAAAGCGGTTAGCTCCTTCGGTCCTCCGATCGTTG
TCAGAAGTAAGTTGGCCGCAGTGTTATCACTCATGGTTATGGCAGCACTGCATAATTCTCTTACTGTCAT
GCCATCCGTAAGATGCTTTTCTGTGACTGGTGAGTACTCAACCAAGTCATTCTGAGAATAGTGTATGCGG
CGACCGAGTTGCTCTTGCCCGGCGTCAATACGGGATAATACCGCGCCACATAGCAGAACTTTAAAAGTGC
TCATCATTGGAAAACGTTCTTCGGGGCGAAAACTCTCAAGGATCTTACCGCTGTTGAGATCCAGTTCGAT
GTAACCCACTCGTGCACCCAACTGATCTTCAGCATCTTTTACTTTCACCAGCGTTTCTGGGTGAGCAAAA
ACAGGAAGGCAAAATGCCGCAAAAAAGGGAATAAGGGCGACACGGAAATGTTGAATACTCATACTCTTCC
TTTTTCAATATTATTGAAGCATTTATCAGGGTTATTGTCTCATGAGCGGATACATATTTGAATGTATTTA
GAAAAATAAACAAATAGGGGTTCCGCGCACATTTCCCCGAAAAGTGCCACCTG
Features (pLannotate 1.2.2; 19 found; start..end, strand, type, name):
      5..384     +  enhancer       CMV enhancer: human cytomegalovirus immediate early enhancer
    386..661     +  promoter       chicken β-actin promoter: No description available
    662..1678    +  intron         chimeric intron: chimera between introns from chicken β-actin and rabbit β-globin
   1676..1732    +  CDS            HBB (fragment): HBB_LEPEU - Experimental evidence at protein level: Swiss-Prot protein existence level 1. Involved in oxygen transport from the lung to the various peripheral tissues. From Lepus europaeus (European hare).
   1738..1932    +  CDS            birA (fragment): BIRA_ECOLI - Also known as bioR, dhbB. Experimental evidence at protein level: Swiss-Prot protein existence level 1. Acts both as a biotin--[acetyl-CoA-carboxylase] ligase and a biotin-operon repressor. In the presence of ATP, BirA activates biotin to form the BirA-biotinyl-5'-adenylate (BirA-bio-5'-AMP or holoBirA) complex. HoloBirA can either transfer the biotinyl moiety to the biotin carboxyl carrier protein (BCCP) subunit of acetyl-CoA carboxylase, or bind to the biotin operator site and inhibit transcription of the operon. From Escherichia coli (strain K12).
   2425..2466    +  CDS            V5 tag: epitope tag from simian virus 5
   2528..2599    +  CDS            HBB (fragment): HBB_PONPY - Experimental evidence at transcript level: Swiss-Prot protein existence level 2. Involved in oxygen transport from the lung to the various peripheral tissues. From Pongo pygmaeus (Bornean orangutan).
   2670..2725    +  polyA_signal   β-globin poly(A) signal: rabbit β-globin polyadenylation signal (Gil and Proudfoot, 1987)
   3110..3126    -  protein_bind   lac operator: The lac repressor binds to the lac operator to inhibit transcription in E. coli. This inhibition can be relieved by adding lactose or isopropyl-β-D-thiogalactopyranoside (IPTG). lac repressor encoded by lacI
   3134..3164    -  promoter       lac promoter: promoter for the E. coli lac operon
   3179..3200    -  protein_bind   CAP binding site: CAP binding activates transcription in the presence of cAMP. E. coli catabolite activator protein
   3213..3252    -  CDS            lacI (fragment): lac repressor; lacI; The lac repressor binds to the lac operator to inhibit transcription in E. coli. This inhibition can be relieved by adding lactose or isopropyl-β-D-thiogalactopyranoside (IPTG).
   3259..3281    +  promoter       SV40 promoter (fragment): SV40 enhancer and early promoter
   3305..3440    +  rep_origin     SV40 ori: SV40 origin of replication
   3460..3594    +  polyA_signal   SV40 poly(A) signal: SV40 polyadenylation signal
   3596..3650    -  CDS            lacI (fragment): lac repressor; lacI; The lac repressor binds to the lac operator to inhibit transcription in E. coli. This inhibition can be relieved by adding lactose or isopropyl-β-D-thiogalactopyranoside (IPTG).
   3833..4421    -  rep_origin     ori: high-copy-number ColE1/pMB1/pBR322/pUC origin of replication
   4592..5452    -  CDS            AmpR: β-lactamase; bla; confers resistance to ampicillin, carbenicillin, and related antibiotics
   5453..5557    -  promoter       AmpR promoter: bla
