[The description below was written by a language model from this plasmid's Addgene catalogue record and pLannotate feature annotations shown in this document.]
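Description:
pCAGEN_N65_eMagBF_V5_NES is a mammalian expression plasmid of about 5.6 kb built on the pCAGEN backbone. It is propagated in E. coli through a high-copy ColE1/pUC-type origin and selected with ampicillin via the β-lactamase gene and its native promoter. Expression in mammalian cells is driven by the composite CAG promoter, annotated here as the CMV immediate-early enhancer, the chicken β-actin promoter and a chimeric β-actin/β-globin intron. Transcripts are terminated by a rabbit β-globin polyadenylation signal. The short HBB fragments flanking the insert are most likely residual β-globin sequence belonging to this cassette, not separate coding regions. The backbone also carries an SV40 origin, an SV40 poly(A) signal and remnants of lac regulatory sequence. The table shows no mammalian selection marker, which suits transient expression.

The synthetic insert, assembled by Gibson cloning, encodes the N-terminal fragment (residues 1–65) of ALIBi. This is fused at its C terminus to eMagBF, a V5 epitope tag and a nuclear export sequence. The feature table identifies the 1–65 segment as a fragment of E. coli BirA, the biotin ligase, which indicates that ALIBi is a split, BirA-derived enzyme. eMagBF is the basic, fast variant of the enhanced Magnet system, whose components heterodimerise under blue light. It is not annotated but presumably fills the gap between the BirA fragment and the V5 tag. The design implies that light-induced pairing with a complementary Magnet-fused C-terminal fragment, carried on a separate construct not described here, would reconstitute the enzyme. The V5 tag allows detection, and the export signal biases the protein toward the cytoplasm. The associated publication concerns subcellular mapping of the translational machinery, but the record does not detail the specific application.
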