Addgene plasmid #235612: pCAGEN_N65_eMagBF_V5_NES
Purpose: Encodes ALIBi N-terminal fragment, residues 1-65, fused to eMagBF (enhanced Magnet, basic, fast), V5, and nuclear export sequence.
Depositing lab: Maria Barna. Depositing organization: Stanford University. Publication: A subcellular map of translational machinery composition and regulation at the single-molecule level. Zhang Z, Xu A, Bai Y, Chen Y, Cates K, Kerr C, Bermudez A, Susanto TT, Wysong K, Garcia Marques FJ, Nolan GP, Pitteri S, Barna M. Science. 2025 Mar 7;387(6738):eadn2623. doi: 10.1126/science.adn2623. Epub 2025 Mar 7. PubMed 40048539.
Backbone
  Vector backbone: pCAGEN
  Vector type: Mammalian Expression
Growth in bacteria
  Bacterial resistance: Ampicillin, 100 μg/mL
  Growth temperature: 37°C
  Growth strain: DH5alpha
  Copy number: High Copy
Gene/Insert
  Gene/Insert name: ALIBi N-terminal fragment (alt name: N65-eMagBF-V5-NES)
  Species: Synthetic
  Mutation: residues 1-65
  Tag / fusion protein: eMagBF-V5-NES (C terminal on insert)
  Cloning method: Gibson Cloning
Terms and licenses: Academic/Nonprofit Terms; Industry Terms: Not Available to Industry
How to cite: pCAGEN_N65_eMagBF_V5_NES was a gift from Maria Barna (Addgene plasmid # 235612 ; http://n2t.net/addgene:235612 ; RRID:Addgene_235612)
